>Addgene plasmid #204538 | pcDNA3.1/CALR ins5 (del198-430)-FLAG | addgene full sequence | sequence record 407205 | Addgene NGS Result
GACGGATCGGGAGATCTCCCGATCCCCTATGGTGCACTCTCAGTACAATCTGCTCTGATGCCGCATAGTT
AAGCCAGTATCTGCTCCCTGCTTGTGTGTTGGAGGTCGCTGAGTAGTGCGCGAGCAAAATTTAAGCTACA
ACAAGGCAAGGCTTGACCGACAATTGCATGAAGAATCTGCTTAGGGTTAGGCGTTTTGCGCTGCTTCGCG
ATGTACGGGCCAGATATACGCGTTGACATTGATTATTGACTAGTTATTAATAGTAATCAATTACGGGGTC
ATTAGTTCATAGCCCATATATGGAGTTCCGCGTTACATAACTTACGGTAAATGGCCCGCCTGGCTGACCG
CCCAACGACCCCCGCCCATTGACGTCAATAATGACGTATGTTCCCATAGTAACGCCAATAGGGACTTTCC
ATTGACGTCAATGGGTGGAGTATTTACGGTAAACTGCCCACTTGGCAGTACATCAAGTGTATCATATGCC
AAGTACGCCCCCTATTGACGTCAATGACGGTAAATGGCCCGCCTGGCATTATGCCCAGTACATGACCTTA
TGGGACTTTCCTACTTGGCAGTACATCTACGTATTAGTCATCGCTATTACCATGGTGATGCGGTTTTGGC
AGTACATCAATGGGCGTGGATAGCGGTTTGACTCACGGGGATTTCCAAGTCTCCACCCCATTGACGTCAA
TGGGAGTTTGTTTTGGCACCAAAATCAACGGGACTTTCCAAAATGTCGTAACAACTCCGCCCCATTGACG
CAAATGGGCGGTAGGCGTGTACGGTGGGAGGTCTATATAAGCAGAGCTCTCTGGCTAACTAGAGAACCCA
CTGCTTACTGGCTTATCGAAATTAATACGACTCACTATAGGGAGACCCAAGCTGGCTAGCGTTTAAACTT
AAGCTTGGTACCGAGCTCGGATCCACTAGTCCAGTGTGGTGGAATTCGCCACCATGCTGCTATCCGTGCC
GCTGCTGCTCGGCCTCCTCGGCCTGGCCGTCGCCGAGCCTGCCGTCTACTTCAAGGAGCAGTTTCTGGAC
GGAGACGGGTGGACTTCCCGCTGGATCGAATCCAAACACAAGTCAGATTTTGGCAAATTCGTTCTCAGTT
CCGGCAAGTTCTACGGTGACGAGGAGAAAGATAAAGGTTTGCAGACAAGCCAGGATGCACGCTTTTATGC
TCTGTCGGCCAGTTTCGAGCCTTTCAGCAACAAAGGCCAGACGCTGGTGGTGCAGTTCACGGTGAAACAT
GAGCAGAACATCGACTGTGGGGGCGGCTATGTGAAGCTGTTTCCTAATAGTTTGGACCAGACAGACATGC
ACGGAGACTCAGAATACAACATCATGTTTGGTCCCGACATCTGTGGCCCTGGCACCAAGAAGGTTCATGT
CATCTTCAACTACAAGGGCAAGAACGTGCTGATCAACAAGGACATCCGTTGCAAGGATGATGAGTTTACA
CACCTGTACACACTGATTGTGCGGCCAGACAACACCTATGAGGTGAAGATTGACAACAGCCAGGTGGAGT
CCGGCTCCTTGGAAGACTACAAAGACGATGACGATAAATAGGAATTCTGCAGATATCCAGCACAGTGGCG
GCCGCTCGAGTCTAGAGGGCCCGTTTAAACCCGCTGATCAGCCTCGACTGTGCCTTCTAGTTGCCAGCCA
TCTGTTGTTTGCCCCTCCCCCGTGCCTTCCTTGACCCTGGAAGGTGCCACTCCCACTGTCCTTTCCTAAT
AAAATGAGGAAATTGCATCGCATTGTCTGAGTAGGTGTCATTCTATTCTGGGGGGTGGGGTGGGGCAGGA
CAGCAAGGGGGAGGATTGGGAAGACAATAGCAGGCATGCTGGGGATGCGGTGGGCTCTATGGCTTCTGAG
GCGGAAAGAACCAGCTGGGGCTCTAGGGGGTATCCCC
[124 nt withheld, positions 1928-2051]
C
[91 nt withheld, positions 2053-2143]
A
[49 nt withheld, positions 2145-2193]
CCTTTGACGTTGGAGTCCACGTTCTTT
[37 nt withheld, positions 2221-2257]
ACCCTATCTCGGTCTATTCTTTTGATTTATAAGGGATTTTGCCGATTTCGGCCTATTGGTTAAAAAATGA
GCTGATTTAACAAAAATTTAACGCGAATTAATTCTGTGGAATGTGTGTCAGTTAGGGTGTGGAAAGTCCC
CAGGCTCCCCAGCAGGCAGAAGTATGCAAAGCATGCATCTCAATTAGTCAGCAACCAGGTGTGGAAAGTC
CCCAGGCTCCCCAGCAGGCAGAAGTATGCAAAGCATGCATCTCAATTAGTCAGCAACCATAGTCCCGCCC
CTAACTCCGCCCATCCCGCCCCTAACTCCGCCCAGTTCCGCCCATTCTCCGCCCCATGGCTGACTAATTT
TTTTTATTTATGCAGAGGCCGAGGCCGCCTCTGCCTCTGAGCTATTCCAGAAGTAGTGAGGAGGCTTTTT
TGGAGGCCTAGGCTTTTGCAAAAAGCTCCCGGGAGCTTGTATATCCATTTTCGGATCTGATCAAGAGACA
GGATGAGGATCGTTTCGCATGATTGAACAAGATGGATTGCACGCAGGTTCTCCGGCCGCTTGGGTGGAGA
GGCTATTCGGCTATGACTGGGCACAACAGACAATCGGCTGCTCTGATGCCGCCGTGTTCCGGCTGTCAGC
GCAGGGGCGCCCGGTTCTTTTTGTCAAGACCGACCTGTCCGGTGCCCTGAATGAACTGCAGGACGAGGCA
GCGCGGCTATCGTGGCTGGCCACGACGGGCGTTCCTTGCGCAGCTGTGCTCGACGTTGTCACTGAAGCGG
GAAGGGACTGGCTGCTATTGGGCGAAGTGCCGGGGCAGGATCTCCTGTCATCTCACCTTGCTCCTGCCGA
GAAAGTATCCATCATGGCTGATGCAATGCGGCGGCTGCATACGCTTGATCCGGCTACCTGCCCATTCGAC
CACCAAGCGAAACATCGCATCGAGCGAGCACGTACTCGGATGGAAGCCGGTCTTGTCGATCAGGATGATC
TGGACGAAGAGCATCAGGGGCTCGCGCCAGCCGAACTGTTCGCCAGGCTCAAGGCGCGCATGCCCGACGG
CGAGGATCTCGTCGTGACCCATGGCGATGCCTGCTTGCCGAATATCATGGTGGAAAATGGCCGCTTTTCT
GGATTCATCGACTGTGGCCGGCTGGGTGTGGCGGACCGCTATCAGGACATAGCGTTGGCTACCCGTGATA
TTGCTGAAGAGCTTGGCGGCGAATGGGCTGACCGCTTCCTCGTGCTTTACGGTATCGCCGCTCCCGATTC
GCAGCGCATCGCCTTCTATCGCCTTCTTGACGAGTTCTTCTGAGCGGGACTCTGGGGTTCGAAATGACCG
ACCAAGCGACGCCCAACCTGCCATCACGAGATTTCGATTCCACCGCCGCCTTCTATGAAAGGTTGGGCTT
CGGAATCGTTTTCCGGGACGCCGGCTGGATGATCCTCCAGCGCGGGGATCTCATGCTGGAGTTCTTCGCC
CACCCCAACTTGTTTATTGCAGCTTATAATGGTTACAAATAAAGCAATAGCATCACAAATTTCACAAATA
AAGCATTTTTTTCACTGCATTCTAGTTGTGGTTTGTCCAAACTCATCAATGTATCTTATCATGTCTGTAT
ACCGTCGACCTCTAGCTAGAGCTTGGCGTAATCATGGTCATAGCTGTTTCCTGTGTGAAATTGTTATCCG
CTCACAATTCCACACAACATACGAGCCGGAAGCATAAAGTGTAAAGCCTGGGGTGCCTAATGAGTGAGCT
AACTCACATTAATTGCGTTGCGCTCACTGCCCGCTTTCCAGTCGGGAAACCTGTCGTGCCAGCTGCATTA
ATGAATCGGCCAACGCGCGGGGAGAGGCGGTTTGCGTATTGGGCGCTCTTCCGCTTCCTCGCTCACTGAC
TCGCTGCGCTCGGTCGTTCGGCTGCGGCGAGCGGTATCAGCTCACTCAAAGGCGGTAATACGGTTATCCA
CAGAATCAGGGGATAACGCAGGAAAGAACATGTGAGCAAAAGGCCAGCAAAAGGCCAGGAACCGTAAAAA
GGCCGCGTTGCTGGCGTTTTTCCATAGGCTCCGCCCCCCTGACGAGCATCACAAAAATCGACGCTCAAGT
CAGAGGTGGCGAAACCCGACAGGACTATAAAGATACCAGGCGTTTCCCCCTGGAAGCTCCCTCGTGCGCT
CTCCTGTTCCGACCCTGCCGCTTACCGGATACCTGTCCGCCTTTCTCCCTTCGGGAAGCGTGGCGCTTTC
TCATAGCTCACGCTGTAGGTATCTCAGTTCGGTGTAGGTCGTTCGCTCCAAGCTGGGCTGTGTGCACGAA
CCCCCCGTTCAGCCCGACCGCTGCGCCTTATCCGGTAACTATCGTCTTGAGTCCAACCCGGTAAGACACG
ACTTATCGCCACTGGCAGCAGCCACTGGTAACAGGATTAGCAGAGCGAGGTATGTAGGCGGTGCTACAGA
GTTCTTGAAGTGGTGGCCTAACTACGGCTACACTAGAAGAACAGTATTTGGTATCTGCGCTCTGCTGAAG
CCAGTTACCTTCGGAAAAAGAGTTGGTAGCTCTTGATCCGGCAAACAAACCACCGCTGGTAGCGGTGGTT
TTTTTGTTTGCAAGCAGCAGATTACGCGCAGAAAAAAAGGATCTCAAGAAGATCCTTTGATCTTTTCTAC
GGGGTCTGACGCTCAGTGGAACGAAAACTCACGTTAAGGGATTTTGGTCATGAGATTATCAAAAAGGATC
TTCACCTAGATCCTTTTAAATTAAAAATGAAGTTTTAAATCAATCTAAAGTATATATGAGTAAACTTGGT
CTGACAGTTACCAATGCTTAATCAGTGAGGCACCTATCTCAGCGATCTGTCTATTTCGTTCATCCATAGT
TGCCTGACTCCCCGTCGTGTAGATAACTACGATACGGGAGGGCTTACCATCTGGCCCCAGTGCTGCAATG
ATACCGCGAGACCCACGCTCACCGGCTCCAGATTTATCAGCAATAAACCAGCCAGCCGGAAGGGCCGAGC
GCAGAAGTGGTCCTGCAACTTTATCCGCCTCCATCCAGTCTATTAATTGTTGCCGGGAAGCTAGAGTAAG
TAGTTCGCCAGTTAATAGTTTGCGCAACGTTGTTGCCATTGCTACAGGCATCGTGGTGTCACGCTCGTCG
TTTGGTATGGCTTCATTCAGCTCCGGTTCCCAACGATCAAGGCGAGTTACATGATCCCCCATGTTGTGCA
AAAAAGCGGTTAGCTCCTTCGGTCCTCCGATCGTTGTCAGAAGTAAGTTGGCCGCAGTGTTATCACTCAT
GGTTATGGCAGCACTGCATAATTCTCTTACTGTCATGCCATCCGTAAGATGCTTTTCTGTGACTGGTGAG
TACTCAACCAAGTCATTCTGAGAATAGTGTATGCGGCGACCGAGTTGCTCTTGCCCGGCGTCAATACGGG
ATAATACCGCGCCACATAGCAGAACTTTAAAAGTGCTCATCATTGGAAAACGTTCTTCGGGGCGAAAACT
CTCAAGGATCTTACCGCTGTTGAGATCCAGTTCGATGTAACCCACTCGTGCACCCAACTGATCTTCAGCA
TCTTTTACTTTCACCAGCGTTTCTGGGTGAGCAAAAACAGGAAGGCAAAATGCCGCAAAAAAGGGAATAA
GGGCGACACGGAAATGTTGAATACTCATACTCTTCCTTTTTCAATATTATTGAAGCATTTATCAGGGTTA
TTGTCTCATGAGCGGATACATATTTGAATGTATTTAGAAAAATAAACAAATAGGGGTTCCGCGCACATTT
CCCCGAAAAGTGCCACCTGACGTC
Features (pLannotate 1.2.2; 21 found; start..end, strand, type, name):
     28..80      -  misc_feature   bom (fragment): basis of mobility region from pBR322
    235..614     +  enhancer       CMV enhancer: human cytomegalovirus immediate early enhancer
    615..818     +  promoter       CMV promoter: human cytomegalovirus (CMV) immediate early promoter
    814..847     +  LTR            5' LTR (truncated) (fragment): truncated 5' long terminal repeat (LTR) from HIV-1
    863..881     +  promoter       T7 promoter: promoter for bacteriophage T7 RNA polymerase
    964..1557    +  CDS            CALR (fragment): CALR_HUMAN - Also known as CRTC. Experimental evidence at protein level: Swiss-Prot protein existence level 1. Calcium-binding chaperone that promotes folding, oligomeric assembly and quality control in the endoplasmic reticulum (ER) via the calreticulin/calnexin cycle. This lectin interacts transiently with almost all of the monoglucosylated glycoproteins that are synthesized in the ER (PubMed:7876246). Interacts with the DNA-binding domain of NR3C1 and mediates its nuclear export (PubMed:11149926). Involved in maternal gene expression regulation. May participate in oocyte maturation via the
   1555..1578    +  CDS            3xFLAG (fragment): three tandem FLAG® epitope tags
   1658..1882    +  polyA_signal   bGH poly(A) signal: bovine growth hormone polyadenylation signal
   1886..1907    +  promoter       SV40 promoter (fragment): SV40 enhancer and early promoter
   1928..2356    +  rep_origin     f1 ori (sequence partly withheld): f1 bacteriophage origin of replication; arrow indicates direction of (+) strand synthesis
   2370..2699    +  promoter       SV40 promoter: SV40 enhancer and early promoter
   2766..3557    +  CDS            neo: KKA2_KLEPN - Also known as kan, nptII. Experimental evidence at protein level: Swiss-Prot protein existence level 1. Resistance to kanamycin, neomycin, paromomycin, ribostamycin, butirosin and gentamicin B. From Klebsiella pneumoniae.
   3581..3739    +  CDS            ble (fragment): BLE_KLEPN - Experimental evidence at protein level: Swiss-Prot protein existence level 1. Binding protein with a strong affinity to the bleomycin family of antibiotics. Binds to CL990; an antimitotic-antibiotic compound. From Klebsiella pneumoniae.
   3734..3855    +  polyA_signal   SV40 poly(A) signal: SV40 polyadenylation signal
   3928..3944    -  protein_bind   lac operator: The lac repressor binds to the lac operator to inhibit transcription in E. coli. This inhibition can be relieved by adding lactose or isopropyl-β-D-thiogalactopyranoside (IPTG). lac repressor encoded by lacI
   3952..3982    -  promoter       lac promoter: promoter for the E. coli lac operon
   3997..4018    -  protein_bind   CAP binding site: CAP binding activates transcription in the presence of cAMP. E. coli catabolite activator protein
   4031..4123    -  CDS            lacI (fragment): lac repressor; lacI; The lac repressor binds to the lac operator to inhibit transcription in E. coli. This inhibition can be relieved by adding lactose or isopropyl-β-D-thiogalactopyranoside (IPTG).
   4306..4894    -  rep_origin     ori: high-copy-number ColE1/pMB1/pBR322/pUC origin of replication
   5065..5925    -  CDS            AmpR: β-lactamase; bla; confers resistance to ampicillin, carbenicillin, and related antibiotics
   5926..6030    -  promoter       AmpR promoter: bla
