[The description below was written by a language model from this plasmid's Addgene catalogue record and pLannotate feature annotations shown in this document.]
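Description:
pcDNA3.1/CALR ins5 (del198-430)-FLAG is a mammalian expression plasmid of about 6.1 kb built on the pcDNA3.1 backbone. It is propagated in E. coli through a high-copy ColE1/pUC-type origin and selected with ampicillin via the β-lactamase gene and its native promoter. An f1 origin is also present, which permits single-stranded DNA production. For selection in mammalian cells, the backbone carries a neomycin phosphotransferase gene driven by the SV40 enhancer/early promoter and terminated by an SV40 polyadenylation signal, which confers G418 resistance for generating stable lines. Several short annotated fragments (HIV-1 LTR, ble, lacI, bom, a second partial SV40 promoter) are most likely incidental similarity matches or backbone remnants rather than functional elements.

The payload is a truncated derivative of human calreticulin (CALR) based on the ins5 mutant, a 5-bp insertion frameshift allele associated with myeloproliferative neoplasms. The deletion designated del198-430 removes everything downstream of the N-terminal portion. Accordingly, the annotated CALR coding fragment spans only about 600 bp and runs directly into a C-terminal FLAG epitope. The tag annotation is 24 bp long, consistent with a single FLAG unit rather than a 3xFLAG. Expression is driven by the CMV immediate-early enhancer and promoter and terminated by the bovine growth hormone polyadenylation signal. A T7 promoter upstream of the insert allows in vitro transcription or sequencing.

The associated study concerns activation of the thrombopoietin receptor by mutant calreticulin. This suggests the construct serves as one of a set of deletion mutants for mapping which CALR regions that activity requires, with the FLAG tag enabling detection or immunoprecipitation, although the record states only mammalian expression as its purpose.
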