Addgene plasmid #204538: pcDNA3.1/CALR ins5 (del198-430)-FLAG
Purpose: Mammalian expression of human CALR ins5 (del198-430)-FLAG
Depositing lab: Norio Komatsu. Depositing organization: Juntendo University. Publication: Activation of the thrombopoietin receptor by mutant calreticulin in CALR-mutant myeloproliferative neoplasms. Araki M, Yang Y, Masubuchi N, Hironaka Y, Takei H, Morishita S, Mizukami Y, Kan S, Shirane S, Edahiro Y, Sunami Y, Ohsaka A, Komatsu N. Blood. 2016 Jan 27. pii: blood-2015-09-671172. 10.1182/blood-2015-09-671172 PubMed 26817954.
Backbone
  Vector backbone: pcDNA3.1
  Vector type: Mammalian Expression
Growth in bacteria
  Bacterial resistance: Ampicillin, 100 μg/mL
  Growth temperature: 37°C
  Growth strain: DH5alpha
  Copy number: High Copy
Gene/Insert
  Gene/Insert name: CALR ins5 (del198-430)-FLAG
  Species: H. sapiens (human)
  Mutation: ins5 (del198-430)
  Entrez Gene: CALR (a.k.a. CALR1, CRT, HEL-S-99n, RO, SSA, cC1qR)
  Cloning method: Ligation Independent Cloning
Terms and licenses: Academic/Nonprofit Terms; Industry Terms: Not Available to Industry
How to cite: pcDNA3.1/CALR ins5 (del198-430)-FLAG was a gift from Norio Komatsu (Addgene plasmid # 204538 ; http://n2t.net/addgene:204538 ; RRID:Addgene_204538)
